>Addgene plasmid #77471 | PLK3 gRNA (BRDN0001146656) | addgene full sequence | sequence record 187826 | Addgene Assembled Sequence
CCCGGGTGCAAAGATGGATAAAGTTTTAAACAGAGAGGAATCTTTGCAGCTAATGGACCTTCTAGGTCTT
GAAAGGAGTGGGAATTGGCTCCGGTGCCCGTCAGTGGGCAGAGCGCACATCGCCCACAGTCCCCGAGAAG
TTGGGGGGAGGGGTCGGCAATTGATCCGGTGCCTAGAGAAGGTGGCGCGGGGTAAACTGGGAAAGTGATG
TCGTGTACTGGCTCCGCCTTTTTCCCGAGGGTGGGGGAGAACCGTATATAAGTGCAGTAGTCGCCGTGAA
CGTTCTTTTTCGCAACGGGTTTGCCGCCAGAACACAGGTAAGTGCCGTGTGTGGTTCCCGCGGGCCTGGC
CTCTTTACGGGTTATGGCCCTTGCGTGCCTTGAATTACTTCCACCTGGCTGCAGTACGTGATTCTTGATC
CCGAGCTTCGGGTTGGAAGTGGGTGGGAGAGTTCGAGGCCTTGCGCTTAAGGAGCCCCTTCGCCTCGTGC
TTGAGTTGAGGCCTGGCCTGGGCGCTGGGGCCGCCGCGTGCGAATCTGGTGGCACCTTCGCGCCTGTCTC
GCTGCTTTCGATAAGTCTCTAGCCATTTAAAATTTTTGATGACCTGCTGCGACGCTTTTTTTCTGGCAAG
ATAGTCTTGTAAATGCGGGCCAAGATCTGCACACTGGTATTTCGGTTTTTGGGGCCGCGGGCGGCGACGG
GGCCCGTGCGTCCCAGCGCACATGTTCGGCGAGGCGGGGCCTGCGAGCGCGGCCACCGAGAATCGGACGG
GGGTAGTCTCAAGCTGGCCGGCCTGCTCTGGTGCCTGGCCTCGCGCCGCCGTGTATCGCCCCGCCCTGGG
CGGCAAGGCTGGCCCGGTCGGCACCAGTTGCGTGAGCGGAAAGATGGCCGCTTCCCGGCCCTGCTGCAGG
GAGCTCAAAATGGAGGACGCGGCGCTCGGGAGAGCGGGCGGGTGAGTCACCCACACAAAGGAAAAGGGCC
TTTCCGTCCTCAGCCGTCGCTTCATGTGACTCCACGGAGTACCGGGCGCCGTCCAGGCACCTCGATTAGT
TCTCGAGCTTTTGGAGTACGTCGTCTTTAGGTTGGGGGGAGGGGTTTTATGCGATGGAGTTTCCCCACAC
TGAGTGGGTGGAGACTGAAGTTAGGCCAGCTTGGCACTTGATGTAATTCTCCTTGGAATTTGCCCTTTTT
GAGTTTGGATCTTGGTTCATTCTCAAGCCTCAGACAGTGGTTCAAAGTTTTTTTCTTCCATTTCAGGTGT
CGTGACGTACGGCCACCATGACCGAGTACAAGCCCACGGTGCGCCTCGCCACCCGCGACGACGTCCCCAG
GGCCGTACGCACCCTCGCCGCCGCGTTCGCCGACTACCCCGCCACGCGCCACACCGTCGATCCGGACCGC
CACATCGAGCGGGTCACCGAGCTGCAAGAACTCTTCCTCACGCGCGTCGGGCTCGACATCGGCAAGGTGT
GGGTCGCGGACGACGGCGCCGCCGTGGCGGTCTGGACCACGCCGGAGAGCGTCGAAGCGGGGGCGGTGTT
CGCCGAGATCGGCCCGCGCATGGCCGAGTTGAGCGGTTCCCGGCTGGCCGCGCAGCAACAGATGGAAGGC
CTCCTGGCGCCGCACCGGCCCAAGGAGCCCGCGTGGTTCCTGGCCACCGTCGGAGTCTCGCCCGACCACC
AGGGCAAGGGTCTGGGCAGCGCCGTCGTGCTCCCCGGAGTGGAGGCGGCCGAGCGCGCCGGGGTGCCCGC
CTTCCTGGAGACCTCCGCGCCCCGCAACCTCCCCTTCTACGAGCGGCTCGGCTTCACCGTCACCGCCGAC
GTCGAGGTGCCCGAAGGACCGCGCACCTGGTGCATGACCCGCAAGCCCGGTGCCTGAACGCGTTAAGTCG
ACAATCAACCTCTGGATTACAAAATTTGTGAAAGATTGACTGGTATTCTTAACTATGTTGCTCCTTTTAC
GCTATGTGGATACGCTGCTTTAATGCCTTTGTATCATGCTATTGCTTCCCGTATGGCTTTCATTTTCTCC
TCCTTGTATAAATCCTGGTTGCTGTCTCTTTATGAGGAGTTGTGGCCCGTTGTCAGGCAACGTGGCGTGG
TGTGCACTGTGTTTGCTGACGCAACCCCCACTGGTTGGGGCATTGCCACCACCTGTCAGCTCCTTTCCGG
GACTTTCGCTTTCCCCCTCCCTATTGCCACGGCGGAACTCATCGCCGCCTGCCTTGCCCGCTGCTGGACA
GGGGCTCGGCTGTTGGGCACTGACAATTCCGTGGTGTTGTCGGGGAAATCATCGTCCTTTCCTTGGCTGC
TCGCCTGTGTTGCCACCTGGATTCTGCGCGGGACGTCCTTCTGCTACGTCCCTTCGGCCCTCAATCCAGC
GGACCTTCCTTCCCGCGGCCTGCTGCCGGCTCTGCGGCCTCTTCCGCGTCTTCGCCTTCGCCCTCAGACG
AGTCGGATCTCCCTTTGGGCCGCCTCCCCGCGTCGACTTTAAGACCAATGACTTACAAGGCAGCTGTAGA
TCTTAGCCACTTTTTAAAAGAAAAGGGGGGACTGGAAGGGCTAATTCACTCCCAACGAAGACAAGATCTG
CTTTTTGCTTGTACTGGGTCTCTCTGGTTAGACCAGATCTGAGCCTGGGAGCTCTCTGGCTAACTAGGGA
ACCCACTGCTTAAGCCTCAATAAAGCTTGCCTTGAGTGCTTCAAGTAGTGTGTGCCCGTCTGTTGTGTGA
CTCTGGTAACTAGAGATCCCTCAGACCCTTTTAGTCAGTGTGGAAAATCTCTAGCAGTACGTATAGTAGT
TCATGTCATCTTATTATTCAGTATTTATAACTTGCAAAGAAATGAATATCAGAGAGTGAGAGGAACTTGT
TTATTGCAGCTTATAATGGTTACAAATAAAGCAATAGCATCACAAATTTCACAAATAAAGCATTTTTTTC
ACTGCATTCTAGTTGTGGTTTGTCCAAACTCATCAATGTATCTTATCATGTCTGGCTCTAGCTATCCCGC
CCCTAACTCCGCCCATCCCGCCCCTAACTCCGCCCAGTTCCGCCCATTCTCCGCCCCATGGCTGACTAAT
TTTTTTTATTTATGCAGAGGCCGAGGCCGCCTCGGCCTCTGAGCTATTCCAGAAGTAGTGAGGAGGCTTT
TTTGGAGGCCTAGGGACGTACCCAATTCGCCCTATAGTGAGTCGTATTACGCGCGCTCACTGGCCGTCGT
TTTACAACGTCGTGACTGGGAAAACCCTGGCGTTACCCAACTTAATCGCCTTGCAGCACATCCCCCTTTC
GCCAGCTGGCGTAATAGCGAAGAGGCCCGCACCGATCGCCCTTCCCAACAGTTGCGCAGCCTGAATGGCG
AATGGG
[124 nt withheld, positions 3367-3490]
C
[91 nt withheld, positions 3492-3582]
A
[49 nt withheld, positions 3584-3632]
CCTTTGACGTTGGAGTCCACGTTCTTT
[37 nt withheld, positions 3660-3696]
ACCCTATCTCGGTCTATTCTTTTGATTTATAAGGGATTTTGCCGATTTCGGCCTATTGGTTAAAAAATGA
GCTGATTTAACAAAAATTTAACGCGAATTTTAACAAAATATTAACGCTTACAATTTAGGTGGCACTTTTC
GGGGAAATGTGCGCGGAACCCCTATTTGTTTATTTTTCTAAATACATTCAAATATGTATCCGCTCATGAG
ACAATAACCCTGATAAATGCTTCAATAATATTGAAAAAGGAAGAGTATGAGTATTCAACATTTCCGTGTC
GCCCTTATTCCCTTTTTTGCGGCATTTTGCCTTCCTGTTTTTGCTCACCCAGAAACGCTGGTGAAAGTAA
AAGATGCTGAAGATCAGTTGGGTGCACGAGTGGGTTACATCGAACTGGATCTCAACAGCGGTAAGATCCT
TGAGAGTTTTCGCCCCGAAGAACGTTTTCCAATGATGAGCACTTTTAAAGTTCTGCTATGTGGCGCGGTA
TTATCCCGTATTGACGCCGGGCAAGAGCAACTCGGTCGCCGCATACACTATTCTCAGAATGACTTGGTTG
AGTACTCACCAGTCACAGAAAAGCATCTTACGGATGGCATGACAGTAAGAGAATTATGCAGTGCTGCCAT
AACCATGAGTGATAACACTGCGGCCAACTTACTTCTGACAACGATCGGAGGACCGAAGGAGCTAACCGCT
TTTTTGCACAACATGGGGGATCATGTAACTCGCCTTGATCGTTGGGAACCGGAGCTGAATGAAGCCATAC
CAAACGACGAGCGTGACACCACGATGCCTGTAGCAATGGCAACAACGTTGCGCAAACTATTAACTGGCGA
ACTACTTACTCTAGCTTCCCGGCAACAATTAATAGACTGGATGGAGGCGGATAAAGTTGCAGGACCACTT
CTGCGCTCGGCCCTTCCGGCTGGCTGGTTTATTGCTGATAAATCTGGAGCCGGTGAGCGTGGGTCTCGCG
GTATCATTGCAGCACTGGGGCCAGATGGTAAGCCCTCCCGTATCGTAGTTATCTACACGACGGGGAGTCA
GGCAACTATGGATGAACGAAATAGACAGATCGCTGAGATAGGTGCCTCACTGATTAAGCATTGGTAACTG
TCAGACCAAGTTTACTCATATATACTTTAGATTGATTTAAAACTTCATTTTTAATTTAAAAGGATCTAGG
TGAAGATCCTTTTTGATAATCTCATGACCAAAATCCCTTAACGTGAGTTTTCGTTCCACTGAGCGTCAGA
CCCCGTAGAAAAGATCAAAGGATCTTCTTGAGATCCTTTTTTTCTGCGCGTAATCTGCTGCTTGCAAACA
AAAAAACCACCGCTACCAGCGGTGGTTTGTTTGCCGGATCAAGAGCTACCAACTCTTTTTCCGAAGGTAA
CTGGCTTCAGCAGAGCGCAGATACCAAATACTGTTCTTCTAGTGTAGCCGTAGTTAGGCCACCACTTCAA
GAACTCTGTAGCACCGCCTACATACCTCGCTCTGCTAATCCTGTTACCAGTGGCTGCTGCCAGTGGCGAT
AAGTCGTGTCTTACCGGGTTGGACTCAAGACGATAGTTACCGGATAAGGCGCAGCGGTCGGGCTGAACGG
GGGGTTCGTGCACACAGCCCAGCTTGGAGCGAACGACCTACACCGAACTGAGATACCTACAGCGTGAGCT
ATGAGAAAGCGCCACGCTTCCCGAAGGGAGAAAGGCGGACAGGTATCCGGTAAGCGGCAGGGTCGGAACA
GGAGAGCGCACGAGGGAGCTTCCAGGGGGAAACGCCTGGTATCTTTATAGTCCTGTCGGGTTTCGCCACC
TCTGACTTGAGCGTCGATTTTTGTGATGCTCGTCAGGGGGGCGGAGCCTATGGAAAAACGCCAGCAACGC
GGCCTTTTTACGGTTCCTGGCCTTTTGCTGGCCTTTTGCTCACATGTTCTTTCCTGCGTTATCCCCTGAT
TCTGTGGATAACCGTATTACCGCCTTTGAGTGAGCTGATACCGCTCGCCGCAGCCGAACGACCGAGCGCA
GCGAGTCAGTGAGCGAGGAAGCGGAAGAGCGCCCAATACGCAAACCGCCTCTCCCCGCGCGTTGGCCGAT
TCATTAATGCAGCTGGCACGACAGGTTTCCCGACTGGAAAGCGGGCAGTGAGCGCAACGCAATTAATGTG
AGTTAGCTCACTCATTAGGCACCCCAGGCTTTACACTTTATGCTTCCGGCTCGTATGTTGTGTGGAATTG
TGAGCGGATAACAATTTCACACAGGAAACAGCTATGACCATGATTACGCCAAGCGCGCAATTAACCCTCA
CTAAAGGGAACAAAAGCTGGAGCTGCAAGCTTAATGTAGTCTTATGCAATACTCTTGTAGTCTTGCAACA
TGGTAACGATGAGTTAGCAACATGCCTTACAAGGAGAGAAAAAGCACCGTGCATGCCGATTGGTGGAAGT
AAGGTGGTACGATCGTGCCTTATTAGGAAGGCAACAGACGGGTCTGACATGGATTGGACGAACCACTGAA
TTGCCGCATTGCAGAGATATTGTATTTAAGTGCCTAGCTCGATACATAAACGGGTCTCTCTGGTTAGACC
AGATCTGAGCCTGGGAGCTCTCTGGCTAACTAGGGAACCCACTGCTTAAGCCTCAATAAAGCTTGCCTTG
AGTGCTTCAAGTAGTGTGTGCCCGTCTGTTGTGTGACTCTGGTAACTAGAGATCCCTCAGACCCTTTTAG
TCAGTGTGGAAAATCTCTAGCAGTGGCGCCCGAACAGGGACTTGAAAGCGAAAGGGAAACCAGAGGAGCT
CTCTCGACGCAGGACTCGGCTTGCTGAAGCGCGCACGGCAAGAGGCGAGGGGCGGCGACTGGTGAGTACG
CCAAAAATTTTGACTAGCGGAGGCTAGAAGGAGAGAGATGGGTGCGAGAGCGTCAGTATTAAGCGGGGGA
GAATTAGATCGCGATGGGAAAAAATTCGGTTAAGGCCAGGGGGAAAGAAAAAATATAAATTAAAACATAT
AGTATGGGCAAGCAGGGAGCTAGAACGATTCGCAGTTAATCCTGGCCTGTTAGAAACATCAGAAGGCTGT
AGACAAATACTGGGACAGCTACAACCATCCCTTCAGACAGGATCAGAAGAACTTAGATCATTATATAATA
CAGTAGCAACCCTCTATTGTGTGCATCAAAGGATAGAGATAAAAGACACCAAGGAAGCTTTAGACAAGAT
AGAGGAAGAGCAAAACAAAAGTAAGACCACCGCACAGCAAGCGGCCGCTGATCTTCAGACCTGGAGGAGG
AGATATGAGGGACAATTGGAGAAGTGAATTATATAAATATAAAGTAGTAAAAATTGAACCATTAGGAGTA
GCACCCACCAAGGCAAAGAGAAGAGTGGTGCAGAGAGAAAAAAGAGCAGTGGGAATAGGAGCTTTGTTCC
TTGGGTTCTTGGGAGCAGCAGGAAGCACTATGGGCGCAGCGTCAATGACGCTGACGGTACAGGCCAGACA
ATTATTGTCTGGTATAGTGCAGCAGCAGAACAATTTGCTGAGGGCTATTGAGGCGCAACAGCATCTGTTG
CAACTCACAGTCTGGGGCATCAAGCAGCTCCAGGCAAGAATCCTGGCTGTGGAAAGATACCTAAAGGATC
AACAGCTCCTGGGGATTTGGGGTTGCTCTGGAAAACTCATTTGCACCACTGCTGTGCCTTGGAATGCTAG
TTGGAGTAATAAATCTCTGGAACAGATTTGGAATCACACGACCTGGATGGAGTGGGACAGAGAAATTAAC
AATTACACAAGCTTAATACACTCCTTAATTGAAGAATCGCAAAACCAGCAAGAAAAGAATGAACAAGAAT
TATTGGAATTAGATAAATGGGCAAGTTTGTGGAATTGGTTTAACATAACAAATTGGCTGTGGTATATAAA
ATTATTCATAATGATAGTAGGAGGCTTGGTAGGTTTAAGAATAGTTTTTGCTGTACTTTCTATAGTGAAT
AGAGTTAGGCAGGGATATTCACCATTATCGTTTCAGACCCACCTCCCAACCCCGAGGGGACCCAGAGAGG
GCCTATTTCCCATGATTCCTTCATATTTGCATATACGATACAAGGCTGTTAGAGAGATAATTAGAATTAA
TTTGACTGTAAACACAAAGATATTAGTACAAAATACGTGACGTAGAAAGTAATAATTTCTTGGGTAGTTT
GCAGTTTTAAAATTATGTTTTAAAATGGACTATCATATGCTTACCGTAACTTGAAAGTATTTCGATTTCT
TGGCTTTATATATCTTGTGGAAAGGACGAAACACCGGCTGATAGGGAGTCGATCGGGTTTTAGAGCTAGA
AATAGCAAGTTAAAATAAGGCTAGTCCGTTATCAACTTGAAAAAGTGGCACCGAGTCGGTGCTTTTTTAA
GCTTGGCGTAACTAGATCTTGAGACAAATGGCAGTATTCATCCACAATTTTAAAAGAAAAGGGGGGATTG
GGGGGTACAGTGCAGGGGAAAGAATAGTAGACATAATAGCAACAGACATACAAACTAAAGAATTACAAAA
ACAAATTACAAAAATTCAAAATTTTCGGGTTTATTACAGGGACAGCAGAGATCCACTTTGGCGCCGGCTC
GAGGGGG
Features (pLannotate 1.2.2; 29 found; start..end, strand, type, name):
     14..80      +  CDS            small t antigen (fragment): SV40 (simian virus 40) small t antigen
    106..317     +  promoter       EF-1α core promoter: core promoter for human elongation factor EF-1α
    318..1256    +  intron         EF-1α intron A: intron upstream of the start codon of human EF-1α
   1278..1877    +  CDS            PuroR (fragment): puromycin N-acetyltransferase; pac from Streptomyces; confers resistance to puromycin
   1893..2481    +  misc_feature   WPRE: woodchuck hepatitis virus posttranscriptional regulatory element
   2532..2551    +  misc_feature   cPPT/CTS (fragment): central polypurine tract and central termination sequence of HIV-1
   2553..2786    +  LTR            3' LTR (ΔU3): self-inactivating 3' long terminal repeat (LTR) from HIV-1
   2864..2985    +  polyA_signal   SV40 poly(A) signal: SV40 polyadenylation signal
   3025..3160    +  rep_origin     SV40 ori: SV40 origin of replication
   3181..3199    -  promoter       T7 promoter: promoter for bacteriophage T7 RNA polymerase
   3207..3362    +  CDS            lacZα (fragment): LacZα fragment of β-galactosidase; lacZ fragment
   3367..3795    +  rep_origin     f1 ori (sequence partly withheld): f1 bacteriophage origin of replication; arrow indicates direction of (+) strand synthesis
   3848..3952    +  promoter       AmpR promoter: bla
   3953..4813    +  CDS            AmpR: β-lactamase; bla; confers resistance to ampicillin, carbenicillin, and related antibiotics
   4984..5572    +  rep_origin     ori: high-copy-number ColE1/pMB1/pBR322/pUC origin of replication
   5755..5847    +  CDS            lacI (fragment): lac repressor; lacI; The lac repressor binds to the lac operator to inhibit transcription in E. coli. This inhibition can be relieved by adding lactose or isopropyl-β-D-thiogalactopyranoside (IPTG).
   5860..5881    +  protein_bind   CAP binding site: CAP binding activates transcription in the presence of cAMP. E. coli catabolite activator protein
   5896..5926    +  promoter       lac promoter: promoter for the E. coli lac operon
   5934..5950    +  protein_bind   lac operator: The lac repressor binds to the lac operator to inhibit transcription in E. coli. This inhibition can be relieved by adding lactose or isopropyl-β-D-thiogalactopyranoside (IPTG). lac repressor encoded by lacI
   5995..6013    +  promoter       T3 promoter: promoter for bacteriophage T3 RNA polymerase
   6041..6267    +  promoter       RSV promoter: Rous sarcoma virus enhancer/promoter
   6268..6448    +  LTR            5' LTR (truncated): truncated 5' long terminal repeat (LTR) from HIV-1
   6495..6620    +  misc_feature   HIV-1 Ψ: packaging signal of human immunodeficiency virus type 1
   6604..6967    +  CDS            HIV-1 gag (fragment): gag protein from human immunodeficiency virus 1; gag
   7113..7346    +  misc_feature   RRE: The Rev response element (RRE) of HIV-1 allows for Rev-dependent mRNA export from the nucleus to the cytoplasm.
   7723..7749    +  CDS            Rev (fragment): human immunodeficiency virus 1 (HIV-1) Rev protein; rev; enhances nuclear export of unspliced and incompletely spliced viral mRNAs
   7753..7993    +  promoter       U6 promoter: RNA polymerase III promoter for human U6 snRNA
   8023..8098    +  misc_RNA       gRNA scaffold: guide RNA scaffold for the Streptococcus pyogenes CRISPR/Cas9 system
   8154..8271    +  misc_feature   cPPT/CTS: central polypurine tract and central termination sequence of HIV-1
