[The description below was written by a language model from this plasmid's Addgene catalogue record and pLannotate feature annotations shown in this document.]
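Description:
PLK3 gRNA (BRDN0001146656) is a third-generation lentiviral guide RNA plasmid built on the lentiGuide-Puro backbone and designed to target human PLK3 (polo-like kinase 3, also known as CNK, FNK or PRK). It is propagated in E. coli as a high-copy plasmid through a ColE1/pUC-type origin, with β-lactamase providing ampicillin selection. An f1 origin, an SV40 origin and leftover lac, T7 and T3 cloning-vector elements are also annotated in the bacterial backbone.

The lentiviral transfer cassette begins with an RSV promoter fused to a truncated HIV-1 5' LTR. This arrangement drives Tat-independent production of the genomic RNA in packaging cells. It is followed by the Ψ packaging signal with a partial gag sequence, the Rev response element for nuclear export, and a cPPT/CTS element. The cassette ends in a self-inactivating ΔU3 3' LTR and an SV40 polyadenylation signal.

Between the LTRs, a human U6 RNA polymerase III promoter expresses the PLK3-specific spacer joined to the Streptococcus pyogenes Cas9 guide scaffold. Downstream, the EF-1α core promoter with its intron A drives puromycin N-acetyltransferase, so transduced mammalian cells can be selected with puromycin. A WPRE follows to enhance transcript expression.

The plasmid does not encode Cas9, so it must be paired with a separate Cas9 vector or used in cells that already express Cas9 to knock out PLK3. It belongs to a human kinome gRNA collection associated with work on optimised sgRNA design. The depositor notes that the guide was designed against a GenBank reference sequence that has since been withdrawn.
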