Addgene plasmid #77471: PLK3 gRNA (BRDN0001146656)
Purpose: 3rd generation lentiviral gRNA plasmid targeting human PLK3
Depositing lab: John Doench & David Root. Depositing organization: Broad Institute. Publication: Optimized sgRNA design to maximize activity and minimize off-target effects of CRISPR-Cas9. Doench JG, Fusi N, Sullender M, Hegde M, Vaimberg EW, Donovan KF, Smith I, Tothova Z, Wilen C, Orchard R, Virgin HW, Listgarten J, Root DE. Nat Biotechnol. 2016 Jan 18. doi: 10.1038/nbt.3437. PubMed 26780180.
Backbone
  Vector backbone: lentiGuide-Puro
  Backbone manufacturer: Zhang Lab (Addgene plasmid # 52963)
  Vector type: Mammalian Expression, Lentiviral, CRISPR
  Selectable markers: Puromycin
Growth in bacteria
  Bacterial resistance: Ampicillin, 100 μg/mL
  Growth temperature: 37°C
  Growth strain: DH5alpha
  Copy number: High Copy
Gene/Insert
  Gene/Insert name: PLK3 (alt name: PLK3)
  gRNA/shRNA sequence: GCTGATAGGGAGTCGATCGG
  Species: H. sapiens (human)
  Entrez Gene: PLK3 (a.k.a. CNK, FNK, PLK-3, PRK)
  Promoter: hU6
  Cloning method: Unknown
  Sequencing primers: 5′ U6-F; 3′ pS2-R
Terms and licenses: Academic/Nonprofit Terms; Industry Terms: Not Available to Industry
Depositor comments: The gRNA was designed to target a Genbank reference sequence which has since been removed from the database. Note that this plasmid does NOT contain Cas9. It should be used in conjunction with lentiCas9-Blast (Addgene #52962) or otherwise with cell lines already expressing Cas9. Browse the full kinome gRNA library at http://www.addgene.org/pooled-library/broadgpp-human-kinome/ or visit http://www.broadinstitute.org/rnai/public/ for detailed protocols and information.
How to cite: PLK3 gRNA (BRDN0001146656) was a gift from John Doench & David Root (Addgene plasmid # 77471 ; http://n2t.net/addgene:77471 ; RRID:Addgene_77471)
