>Addgene plasmid #77471 | PLK3 gRNA (BRDN0001146656) | depositor partial sequence | sequence record 144931 | Target Sequence
GCTGATAGGGAGTCGATCGG
