>Addgene plasmid #77471 | PLK3 gRNA (BRDN0001146656) | addgene partial sequence | sequence record 187825 | hU6-F
GAAAGTAATAATTTCTTGGGTAGTTTGCAGTTTTAAAATTATGTTTTAAAATGGACTATCATATGCTTAC
CGTAACTTGAAAGTATTTCGATTTCTTGGCTTTATATATCTTGTGGAAAGGACGAAACACCGGCTGATAG
GGAGTCGATCGGGTTTTAGAGCTAGAAATAGCAAGTTAAAATAAGGCTAGTCCGTTATCAACTTGAAAAA
GTGGCACCGAGTCGGTGCTTTTTTAAGCTTGGCGTAACTAGATCTTGAGACAAATGGCAGTATTCATCCA
CAATTTTAAAAGAAAAGGGGGGATTGGGGGGTACAGTGCAGGGGAAAGAATAGTAGACATAATAGCAACA
GACATACAAACTAAAGAATTACAAAAACAAATTACAAAAATTCAAAATTTTCGGGTTTATTACAGGGACA
GCAGAGATCCACTTTGGCGCCGGCTCGAGGGGGCCCGGGTGCAAAGATGGATAAAGTTTTAAACAGAGAG
GAATCTTTGCAGCTAATGGACCTTCTAGGTCTTGAAAGGAGTGGGAATTGGCTCCGGTGCCCGTCAGTGG
GCAGAGCGCA
